Addgene plasmid #20547: pWZL Neo Myr Flag NEK3
Depositing lab: William Hahn & Jean Zhao. Depositing organization: Dana-Farber Cancer Institute. Publication: Integrative Genomic Approaches Identify IKBKE as a Breast Cancer Oncogene (Kinase Library Clones). Boehm JS, Zhao JJ, Yao J, Kim SY, Firestein R, Dunn IF, Sjostrom SK, Garraway LA, Weremowicz S, Richardson AL, Greulich H, Stewart CJ, Mulvey LA, Shen RR, Ambrogio L, Hirozane-Kishikawa T, Hill DE, Vidal M, Meyerson M, Grenier JK, Hinkle G, Root DE, Roberts TM, Lander ES, Polyak K, Hahn WC. Cell. 2007 Jun 15. 129(6):1065-1079. 10.1016/j.cell.2007.03.052 PubMed 17574021.
Backbone
  Vector backbone: pWZL-Neo-Myr-Flag-DEST
  Backbone manufacturer: William Hahn Lab (available at Addgene, #15300)
  Vector type: Mammalian Expression, Retroviral
  Selectable markers: Neomycin (select with G418)
Growth in bacteria
  Bacterial resistance: Ampicillin, 100 μg/mL
  Growth temperature: 37°C
  Growth strain: Stbl3
  Growth instructions: Stbl3 cells to prevent recombination.
  Copy number: Unknown
Gene/Insert
  Gene/Insert name: NEK3 (alt name: NIMA (never in mitosis gene a)-related kinase 3)
  Species: H. sapiens (human)
  GenBank ID: NM_002498
  Entrez Gene: NEK3 (a.k.a. HSPK36)
  Tag / fusion protein: Myr (N terminal on backbone); Flag (N terminal on backbone)
  Cloning method: Gateway Cloning
  Sequencing primers: 5′ pWZL-Fwd (GAA CCT CCT CGT TCG ACC); 3′ pWZL-Rev (TTC CGG GCC CTC ACA TTG)
Resource information
  A portion of this plasmid was derived from a plasmid made by: 4-C8
Terms and licenses: Academic/Nonprofit Terms; Industry Terms: Not Available to Industry
Depositor comments: ORFs were cloned into Gateway compatible pEntry vectors. An LR recombination reaction was performed to move the ORF to pWZL-Neo-Myr-Flag DEST such that the ORF would have 5' myristoylation and flag tags. This plasmid is part of a kinase library, and the gene has been verified, but has not been fully sequenced for minor mutations. Please see the following link for plasmids from this article that are not part of the kinase library http://www.addgene.org/pubmed/17574021
How to cite: pWZL Neo Myr Flag NEK3 was a gift from William Hahn & Jean Zhao (Addgene plasmid # 20547 ; http://n2t.net/addgene:20547 ; RRID:Addgene_20547)
