[The description below was written by a language model from this plasmid's Addgene catalogue record.]
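Description:
pWZL Neo Myr Flag NEK3 is a retroviral mammalian expression plasmid built on the Gateway-compatible pWZL-Neo-Myr-Flag-DEST backbone. It is maintained in bacteria under ampicillin selection and is propagated in a recombination-deficient strain, a common precaution for retroviral vectors whose repeated terminal sequences can recombine. A neomycin resistance marker allows stably transduced or transfected mammalian cells to be selected with G418. The record gives no feature table, so the promoter driving the insert, the origin of replication and the arrangement of the viral elements are not stated. The copy number is listed as unknown.

The insert is the open reading frame of human NEK3, the NIMA (never in mitosis gene a)-related kinase 3. It was first cloned into a Gateway entry vector and then moved into the destination backbone by an LR recombination reaction. This places the kinase in frame behind two backbone-encoded N-terminal elements, a myristoylation signal and a Flag epitope. A myristoylation sequence directs lipid modification of the protein and targets it to membranes, a strategy often used to promote kinase activation. The Flag tag permits detection or immunoprecipitation with standard antibodies.

The construct belongs to a library of myristoylated, Flag-tagged human kinase clones assembled for a study that used integrative genomic approaches to identify breast cancer oncogenes, so it is suited to stable overexpression of membrane-targeted NEK3 in gain-of-function experiments. The depositors note that the gene's identity has been verified, but the clone has not been fully sequenced for minor mutations.
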