>Addgene plasmid #20547 | pWZL Neo Myr Flag NEK3 | addgene partial sequence | sequence record 26371 | 20547 with pWZL-Fwd
CCTCACTCCTTCTCTAGGCGCCGGCCGGATCCAGAATTCGCCACCATGGGGTCTTCAAAATCTAAACCAA
AGGACCCCAGCCAGCGCCGGCGCAGGATCCGAGGTTACCTTGACTACAAAGACGATGACGACAAGCAATT
GACAAGTTTGTACAAAAAAGTTGGCATGGATGACTACATGGTCCTGAGAATGATTGGGGAGGGCTCCTTC
GGCAGAGCTCTTTTGGTTCAGCATGAAAGCAGTAATCAGATGTTTGCCATGAAAGAAATAAGGCTTCCCA
AGTCTTTCTCTAATACACAGAATTCTAGGAAGGAGGCTGTTCTTTTAGCCAAAATGAAACACCCTAATAT
TGTTGCCTTCAAAGAATCATTTGAAGCTGAAGGACACTTGTATATTGTGATGGAATACTGTGATGGAGGG
GATCTAATGCAAAAGATTAAACAGCAGAAAGGAAAGTTATTTCCTGAAGACATGATACTTAATTGGTTTA
CCCAAATGTGCCTTGGAGTAAATCACATTCACAAGAAACGTGTGCTACACAGAGATATCAAGTCCAAGAA
TATCTTCCTCACTCAGAATGGAAAAGTGAAATTGGGAGACTTTGGATCTGCCCGTCTTCTCTCCAATCCG
ATGGCATTTGCTTGTACCTATGTGGGAACTCCTTATTATGTGCCTCCAGAAATTTGGGAAAACCTGCCTT
ATAACAATAAAAGTGACATCTGGTCC
